Addgene plasmid #63531: pFusB3-48
Purpose: Encodes RVD positions 13-15 in TALEN assembly
Depositing lab: Stephen Ekker. Depositing organization: Mayo Foundation for Medical Education and Research. Publication: FusX: A rapid one-step TALE assembly system for genome science. Ma AC, McNulty MS, Tanya PL, Jarryd CM, Martinez-Galvez G, Argue DP, Lee HB, Urban MD, Bullard CE, Blackburn PR, Man TK, Clark KJ, Ekker SC. Hum Gene Ther. 2016 Jun;27(6):451-63. doi: 10.1089/hum.2015.172 PubMed 26854857.
Backbone
  Vector backbone: FusB3
  Backbone size w/o insert (bp): 2991
  Vector type: TALEN
Growth in bacteria
  Bacterial resistance: Spectinomycin, 50 μg/mL
  Growth temperature: 37°C
  Growth strain: DH5alpha
  Copy number: High Copy
Gene/Insert
  Gene/Insert name: NN NG NG (alt name: B3_GTT)
  Species: Synthetic
  Mutation: none
  Cloning method: Restriction Enzyme; 5′ cloning site BsaI (destroyed during cloning); 3′ cloning site BsaI (destroyed during cloning)
  Sequencing primers: 5′ pCR8_F1; 3′ pCR8_R1
Terms and licenses: Academic/Nonprofit Terms; Industry Terms: Not Available to Industry
How to cite: pFusB3-48 was a gift from Stephen Ekker (Addgene plasmid # 63531 ; http://n2t.net/addgene:63531 ; RRID:Addgene_63531)
