[The description below was written by a language model from this plasmid's Addgene catalogue record.]
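Description:
pFusB3-48 is a bacterial library plasmid from the FusX TALE assembly system, a one-step method for building custom TAL effector arrays for genome engineering. It is based on the FusB3 backbone (about 3 kb without the insert) and is classed as a TALEN vector. It serves as a cloning intermediate rather than an expression construct. It is maintained at high copy number in standard E. coli cloning strains under spectinomycin selection. The record does not name the origin of replication and includes no feature table, so the backbone elements cannot be described further. The listed sequencing primers are pCR8-type, which suggests a pCR8-derived vector, but this is not stated.

The insert is a synthetic, pre-assembled trimer of TALE repeat modules with the repeat-variable diresidues NN, NG and NG. Under the usual TALE recognition code, NN preferentially binds guanine and NG binds thymine, which matches the alternative name B3_GTT. This trimer fills RVD positions 13 to 15 of the final repeat array. The plasmid is presumably one of a set covering the possible three-repeat combinations at that position. The trimer was cloned in using BsaI, a type IIS enzyme, and both BsaI sites were destroyed in the process.

In practice, a user picks the library plasmid whose triplet matches the corresponding bases of the intended DNA target. That plasmid is combined with the trimer plasmids for the other array positions and a receiver backbone in one Golden Gate-style reaction, giving a full-length TALE DNA-binding domain for a TALEN or other TALE fusion. No promoter, tag or reporter is recorded for this plasmid, in keeping with its role as a modular building block.
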