>Addgene plasmid #63531 | pFusB3-48 | depositor partial sequence | sequence record 105580 | pFUSB3_GTT
AGTCTTAAGCGTCTCATGGCCTGACCCCGGACCAAGTGGTGGCTATCGCCAGCAACAATGGCGGCAAGCA
AGCGCTCGAAACGGTGCAGCGGCTGTTGCCGGTGCTGTGCCAGGACCATGGCCTGACCCCGGACCAAGTG
GTGGCTATCGCCAGCAACGGTGGCGGCAAGCAAGCGCTCGAAACGGTGCAGCGGCTGTTGCCGGTGCTGT
GCCAGGACCATGGCCTGACCCCGGACCAAGTGGTGGCTATCGCCAGCAACGGTGGCGGCAAGCAAGCGCT
CGAAACGGTGCAGCGGCTGTTGCCGGTGCTGTGCCAGGACCATGGCCTGACCCCGGACCAAGTGGTGGCT
ATCGAGACGTC
