>Addgene plasmid #63531 | pFusB3-48 | depositor partial sequence | sequence record 105581 | FusB3
CGTCTCATGGCCTGACCCCGGACCAAGTGGTGGCTATCGAGACCGGCGCCGCTACAGGGCGCGTCCCATT
CGCCATTCAGGCTGCGCAACTGTTGGGAAGGGCGATCGGTGCGGGCCTCTTCGCTATTACGCCAGCTGGC
GAAAGGGGGATGTGCTGCAAGGCGATTAAGTTGGGTAACGCCAGGGTTTTCCCAGTCACGACGTTGTAAA
ACGACGGCCAGTGAGCGCGCGTAATACGACTCACTATAGGGCGAATTGGGTACCGGGCCCCCCCTCGAGG
TCCTCCAGCTTTTGTTCCCTTTAGTGAGGGTTAATTGCGCGCTTGGCGTAATCATGGTCATAGCTGTTTC
CTGTGTGAAATTGTTATCCGCTCACAATTCCACACAACATACGAGCCGGAAGCATAAAGTGTAAAGCCTG
GGGTGCCTAATGAGTGAGCTAACTCACATTAATTGCGTTGCGCTCACTGCCCGCTTTCCACCGGTGGTCT
CGCCAGGACCATGGCCTGACCCCGGACCAAGTGGTGGCTATCGAGACGTCTAGACCAGCCAGGACAGAAA
TGCCTCGACTTCGCTGCTACCCAAGGTTGCCGGGTGACGCACACCGTGGAAACGGATGAAGGCACGAACC
CAGTGGACATAAGCCTGTTCGGTTCGTAAGCTGTAATGCAAGTAGCGTATGCGCTCACGCAACTGGTCCA
GAACCTTGACCGAACGCAGCGGTGGTAACGGCGCAGTGGCGGTTTTCATGGCTTGTTATGACTGTTTTTT
TGGGGTACAGTCTATGCCTCGGGCATCCAAGCAGCAAGCGCGTTACGCCGTGGGTCGATGTTTGATGTTA
TGGAGCAGCAACGATGTTACGCAGCAGGGCAGTCGCCCTAAAACAAAGTTAAACATTATGAGGGAAGCGG
TGATCGCCGAAGTATCGACTCAACTATCAGAGGTAGTTGGCGTCATCGAGCGCCATCTCGAACCGACGTT
GCTGGCCGTACATTTGTACGGCTCCGCAGTGGATGGCGGCCTGAAGCCACACAGTGATATTGATTTGCTG
GTTACGGTGACCGTAAGGCTTGATGAAACAACGCGGCGAGCTTTGATCAACGACCTTTTGGAAACTTCGG
CTTCCCCTGGAGAGAGCGAGATTCTCCGCGCTGTAGAAGTCACCATTGTTGTGCACGACGACATCATTCC
GTGGCGTTATCCAGCTAAGCGCGAACTGCAATTTGGAGAATGGCAGCGCAATGACATTCTTGCAGGTATC
TTCGAGCCAGCCACGATCGACATTGATCTGGCTATCTTGCTGACAAAAGCAAGAGAACATAGCGTTGCCT
TGGTAGGTCCAGCGGCGGAGGAACTCTTTGATCCGGTTCCTGAACAGGATCTATTTGAGGCGCTAAATGA
AACCTTAACGCTATGGAACTCGCCGCCCGACTGGGCTGGCGATGAGCGAAATGTAGTGCTTACGTTGTCC
CGCATTTGGTACAGCGCAGTAACCGGCAAAATCGCGCCGAAGGATGTCGCTGCCGACTGGGCAATGGAGC
GCCTGCCGGCCCAGTATCAGCCCGTCATACTTGAAGCTAGACAGGCTTATCTTGGACAAGAAGAAGATCG
CTTGGCCTCGCGCGCAGATCAGTTGGAAGAATTTGTCCACTACGTGAAAGGCGAGATCACCAAGGTAGTC
GGCAAATAACCCTCGAGCCACCCATGACCAAAATCCCTTAACGTGAGTTACGCGTCGTTCCACTGAGCGT
CAGACCCCGTAGAAAAGATCAAAGGATCTTCTTGAGATCCTTTTTTTCTGCGCGTAATCTGCTGCTTGCA
AACAAAAAAACCACCGCTACCAGCGGTGGTTTGTTTGCCGGATCAAGAGCTACCAACTCTTTTTCCGAAG
GTAACTGGCTTCAGCAGAGCGCAGATACCAAATACTGTCCTTCTAGTGTAGCCGTAGTTAGGCCACCACT
TCAAGAACTCTGTAGCACCGCCTACATACCTCGCTCTGCTAATCCTGTTACCAGTGGCTGCTGCCAGTGG
CGATAAGTCGTGTCTTACCGGGTTGGACTCAAGACGATAGTTACCGGATAAGGCGCAGCGGTCGGGCTGA
ACGGGGGGTTCGTGCACACAGCCCAGCTTGGAGCGAACGACCTACACCGAACTGAGATACCTACAGCGTG
AGCATTGAGAAAGCGCCACGCTTCCCGAAGGGAGAAAGGCGGACAGGTATCCGGTAAGCGGCAGGGTCGG
AACAGGAGAGCGCACGAGGGAGCTTCCAGGGGGAAACGCCTGGTATCTTTATAGTCCTGTCGGGTTTCGC
CACCTCTGACTTGAGCGTCGATTTTTGTGATGCTCGTCAGGGGGGCGGAGCCTATGGAAAAACGCCAGCA
ACGCGGCCTTTTTACGGTTCCTGGCCTTTTGCTGGCCTTTTGCTCACATGTTCTTTCCTGCGTTATCCCC
TGATTCTGTGGATAACCGTATTACCGCCTTTGAGTGAGCTGATACCGCTCGCCGCAGCCGAACGACCGAG
CGCAGCGAGTCAGTGAGCGAGGAAGCGGAAGAGCGCCCAATACGCAAACCGCCTCTCCCCGCGCGTTGGC
CGATTCATTAATGCAGCTGGCACGACAGGTTTCCCGACTGGAAAGCGGGCAGTGAGCGCAACGCAATTAA
TACGCGTACCGCTAGCCAGGAAGAGTTTGTAGAAACGCAAAAAGGCCATCCGTCAGGATGGCCTTCTGCT
TAGTTTGATGCCTGGCAGTTTATGGCGGGCGTCCTGCCCGCCACCCTCCGGGCCGTTGCTTCACAACGTT
CAAATCCGCTCCCGGCGGATTTGTCCTACTCAGGAGAGCGTTCACCGACAAACAACAGATAAAACGAAAG
GCCCAGTCTTCCGACTGAGCCTTTCGTTTTATTTGATGCCTGGCAGTTCCCTACTCTCGCGTTAACGCTA
GCATGGATGTTTTCCCAGTCACGACGTTGTAAAACGACGGCCAGTCTTAAG
