>Addgene plasmid #63531 | pFusB3-48 | addgene partial sequence | sequence record 116448 | pCR8_R1 5'-cgaaccgaacaggcttatgt-3'
GGTGTGCGTCACCCGGCAACCTTGGGTAGCAGCGAAGTCGAGGCATTTCTGTCCTGGCTGGTCTAGACGT
CTCGATAGCCACCACTTGGTCCGGGGTCAGGCCATGGTCCTGGCACAGCACCGGCAACAGCCGCTGCACC
GTTTCGAGCGCTTGCTTGCCGCCACCGTTGCTGGCGATAGCCACCACTTGGTCCGGGGTCAGGCCATGGT
CCTGGCACAGCACCGGCAACAGCCGCTGCACCGTTTCGAGCGCTTGCTTGCCGCCACCGTTGCTGGCGAT
AGCCACCACTTGGTCCGGGGTCAGGCCATGGTCCTGGCACAGCACCGGCAACAGCCGCTGCACCGTTTCG
AGCGCTTGCTTGCCGCCATTGTTGCTGGCGATAGCCACCACTTGGTCCGGGGTCAGGCCATGAGACGCTT
AAGACTGGCCGTCGTTTTACAACGTCGTGACTGGGAAAACATCCATGCTAGCGTTAACGCGAGAGTAGGG
AACTGCCAGGCATCAAATAAAACGAAAGGCTCAGTCGGAAGACTGGGCCTTTCGTTTTATCTGTTGTTTG
TCGGTGAACGCTCTCCTGAGTAGGACAAATCCGCCGGGAGCGGATTTGAACGTTGTGAAGCAACGGCCCG
GAGGGTGGCGGGCAGGACGCCCGCCATAAACTGCCAGGCATCAAACTAAGCAGAAGGCCATCCTGACGGA
TGGCCTTTTTGCGTTTCTACAAACTCTTCCTGGCTAGCGGTACGCGTATTAATTGCGTTGCGCTCACTGC
CCGCTTTCCAGTC
